>Addgene plasmid #221261 | pMSCV-FKBP-TASL(pLxIS) | addgene full sequence | sequence record 438511 | Addgene NGS Result
AGATCTGCCACCATGGACTACAAGGATCACGACGGTGATTACAAGGACCACGACATCGACTACAAGGACG
ACGACGACAAGGGCGTTCAAGTAGAAACAATATCTCCAGGAGACGGGCGTACATTTCCTAAGCGTGGCCA
AACTTGCGTAGTCCATTATACCGGCATGCTGGAGGACGGTAAGAAGGTCGATAGCTCTAGAGACCGTAAC
AAACCTTTCAAATTTATGCTGGGGAAACAGGAGGTTATCCGTGGTTGGGAGGAAGGCGTGGCCCAAATGT
CCGTTGGGCAGCGTGCTAAGTTAACCATCTCGCCAGATTACGCATATGGGGCTACAGGCCATCCTGGGAT
CATTCCCCCGCATGCGACACTTGTGTTTGATGTAGAGCTGTTGAAGTTGGAGACGCGGGGAGTTCAAGTC
GAAACGATTTCACCAGGTGATGGACGCACCTTTCCTAAACGGGGACAAACGTGCGTCGTGCATTACACCG
GTATGCTGGAAGACGGCAAGAAAGTCGATTCAAGCCGCGATAGAAATAAACCCTTCAAATTCATGCTTGG
AAAACAGGAAGTAATACGCGGATGGGAAGAGGGTGTGGCGCAAATGTCTGTCGGGCAAAGAGCTAAACTG
ACAATAAGTCCTGATTACGCGTACGGTGCGACTGGGCACCCTGGTATCATTCCGCCGCACGCGACACTTG
TCTTCGACGTCGAGTTACTTAAGCTTGAGACGCGGGGGGTGCAGGTAGAGACTATTTCGCCCGGTGACGG
AAGAACTTTCCCAAAGCGGGGACAGACCTGTGTTGTCCACTACACTGGGATGTTGGAGGATGGTAAGAAA
GTTGACTCAAGTCGTGATCGCAACAAACCCTTTAAGTTTATGCTTGGGAAGCAGGAAGTCATCAGAGGTT
GGGAAGAAGGCGTAGCTCAGATGTCAGTGGGACAACGGGCCAAATTAACCATCAGTCCAGACTACGCCTA
CGGAGCCACCGGTCACCCAGGGATCATACCACCTCACGCAACCTTAGTGTTCGATGTGGAACTTTTAAAG
TTAGAGACGCGCGGTGTACAAGTGGAAACAATCAGTCCAGGGGATGGGAGAACATTCCCCAAAAGAGGCC
AGACGTGTGTCGTGCACTATACGGGGATGTTAGAAGATGGGAAAAAGGTCGATTCGTCACGCGACCGCAA
CAAACCGTTTAAATTCATGTTGGGAAAGCAGGAGGTGATTCGCGGCTGGGAGGAAGGTGTGGCACAGATG
AGCGTGGGCCAGAGAGCAAAACTGACTATCTCTCCTGATTATGCCTACGGCGCGACGGGCCACCCTGGCA
TAATTCCACCCCACGCTACCCTGGTATTCGATGTCGAGCTTCTGAAGCTTGAGGGTGCTGGGGCTGGGGC
TAAAGTCAAGGACATAGTTATTAGCCACCTGTTGCAGTTGGTATCATCTGAGATCAGCACCCCTAGTCTT
CATATTTCTCAGTATAGCAATATAACTCCATGATAAGCGGCCGCGTTTAAACGTCGACGGTATCGATAAG
CTTGATATCGAATTCCGCCCCCCCCCCTAACGTTACTGGCCGAAGCCGCTTGGAATAAGGCCGGTGTGCG
TTTGTCTATATGTTATTTTCCACCATATTGCCGTCTTTTGGCAATGTGAGGGCCCGGAAACCTGGCCCTG
TCTTCTTGACGAGCATTCCTAGGGGTCTTTCCCCTCTCGCCAAAGGAATGCAAGGTCTGTTGAATGTCGT
GAAGGAAGCAGTTCCTCTGGAAGCTTCTTGAAGACAAACAACGTCTGTAGCGACCCTTTGCAGGCAGCGG
AACCCCCCACCTGGCGACAGGTGCCTCTGCGGCCAAAAGCCACGTGTATAAGATACACCTGCAAAGGCGG
CACAACCCCAGTGCCACGTTGTGAGTTGGATAGTTGTGGAAAGAGTCAAATGGCTCTCCTCAAGCGTATT
CAACAAGGGGCTGAAGGATGCCCAGAAGGTACCCCATTGTATGGGATCTGATCTGGGGCCTCGGTGCACA
TGCTTTACATGTGTTTAGTCGAGGTTAAAAAAACGTCTAGGCCCCCCGAACCACGGGGACGTGGTTTTCC
TTTGAAAAACACGATGATAATATGGCCACAACCATGGTGAGCAAGGGCGAGGAGCTGTTCACCGGGGTGG
TGCCCATCCTGGTCGAGCTGGACGGCGACGTAAACGGCCACAAGTTCAGCGTGTCTGGCGAGGGCGAGGG
CGATGCCACCTACGGCAAGCTGACCCTGAAGTTCATCTGCACCACCGGCAAGCTGCCCGTGCCCTGGCCC
ACCCTCGTGACCACCCTGACCTACGGCGTGCAGTGCTTCAGCCGCTACCCCGACCACATGAAGCAGCACG
ACTTCTTCAAGTCCGCCATGCCCGAAGGCTACGTCCAGGAGCGCACCATCTTCTTCAAGGACGACGGCAA
CTACAAGACCCGCGCCGAGGTGAAGTTCGAGGGCGACACCCTGGTGAACCGCATCGAGCTGAAGGGCATC
GACTTCAAGGAGGACGGCAACATCCTGGGGCACAAGCTGGAGTACAACTACAACAGCCACAACGTCTATA
TCATGGCCGACAAGCAGAAGAACGGCATCAAGGCGAACTTCAAGATCCGCCACAACATCGAGGACGGCAG
CGTGCAGCTCGCCGACCACTACCAGCAGAACACCCCCATCGGCGACGGCCCCGTGCTGCTGCCCGACAAC
CACTACCTGAGCACCCAGTCCGCCCTGAGCAAAGACCCCAACGAGAAGCGCGATCACATGGTCCTGCTGG
AGTTCGTGACCGCCGCCGGGATCACTCTCGGCATGGACGAGCTGTACAAGTAATGAATTAATTAAGAATT
CGATAAAATAAAAGATTTTATTTAGTCTCCAGAAAAAGGGGGGAATGAAAGACCCCACCTGTAGGTTTGG
CAAGCTAGCTTAAGTAACGCCATTTTGCAAGGCATGGAAAATACATAACTGAGAATAGAGAAGTTCAGAT
CAAGGTTAGGAACAGAGAGACAGCAGAATATGGGCCAAACAGGATATCTGTGGTAAGCAGTTCCTGCCCC
GGCTCAGGGCCAAGAACAGATGGTCCCCAGATGCGGTCCCGCCCTCAGCAGTTTCTAGAGAACCATCAGA
TGTTTCCAGGGTGCCCCAAGGACCTGAAATGACCCTGTGCCTTATTTGAACTAACCAATCAGTTCGCTTC
TCGCTTCTGTTCGCGCGCTTCTGCTCCCCGAGCTCAATAAAAGAGCCCACAACCCCTCACTCGGCGCGCC
AGTCCTCCGATAGACTGCGTCGCCCGGGTACCCGTGTATCCAATAAACCCTCTTGCAGTTGCATCCGACT
TGTGGTCTCGCTGTTCCTTGGGAGGGTCTCCTCTGAGTGATTGACTACCCGTCAGCGGGGGTCTTTCATG
GGTAACAGTTTCTTGAAGTTGGAGAACAACATTCTGAGGGTAGGAGTCGAATATTAAGTAATCCTGACTC
AATTAGCCACTGTTTTGAATCCACATACTCCAATACTCCTGAAATAGTTCATTATGGACAGCGCAGAAAG
AGCTGGGGAGAATTGTGAAATTGTTATCCGCTCACAATTCCACACAACATACGAGCCGGAAGCATAAAGT
GTAAAGCCTGGGGTGCCTAATGAGTGAGCTAACTCACATTAATTGCGTTGCGCTCACTGCCCGCTTTCCA
GTCGGGAAACCTGTCGTGCCAGCTGCATTAATGAATCGGCCAACGCGCGGGGAGAGGCGGTTTGCGTATT
GGGCGCTCTTCCGCTTCCTCGCTCACTGACTCGCTGCGCTCGGTCGTTCGGCTGCGGCGAGCGGTATCAG
CTCACTCAAAGGCGGTAATACGGTTATCCACAGAATCAGGGGATAACGCAGGAAAGAACATGTGAGCAAA
AGGCCAGCAAAAGGCCAGGAACCGTAAAAAGGCCGCGTTGCTGGCGTTTTTCCATAGGCTCCGCCCCCCT
GACGAGCATCACAAAAATCGACGCTCAAGTCAGAGGTGGCGAAACCCGACAGGACTATAAAGATACCAGG
CGTTTCCCCCTGGAAGCTCCCTCGTGCGCTCTCCTGTTCCGACCCTGCCGCTTACCGGATACCTGTCCGC
CTTTCTCCCTTCGGGAAGCGTGGCGCTTTCTCATAGCTCACGCTGTAGGTATCTCAGTTCGGTGTAGGTC
GTTCGCTCCAAGCTGGGCTGTGTGCACGAACCCCCCGTTCAGCCCGACCGCTGCGCCTTATCCGGTAACT
ATCGTCTTGAGTCCAACCCGGTAAGACACGACTTATCGCCACTGGCAGCAGCCACTGGTAACAGGATTAG
CAGAGCGAGGTATGTAGGCGGTGCTACAGAGTTCTTGAAGTGGTGGCCTAACTACGGCTACACTAGAAGA
ACAGTATTTGGTATCTGCGCTCTGCTGAAGCCAGTTACCTTCGGAAAAAGAGTTGGTAGCTCTTGATCCG
GCAAACAAACCACCGCTGGTAGCGGTGGTTTTTTTGTTTGCAAGCAGCAGATTACGCGCAGAAAAAAAGG
ATCTCAAGAAGATCCTTTGATCTTTTCTACGGGGTCTGACGCTCAGTGGAACGAAAACTCACGTTAAGGG
ATTTTGGTCATGAGATTATCAAAAAGGATCTTCACCTAGATCCTTTTAAATTAAAAATGAAGTTTTAAAT
CAATCTAAAGTATATATGAGTAAACTTGGTCTGACAGTTACCAATGCTTAATCAGTGAGGCACCTATCTC
AGCGATCTGTCTATTTCGTTCATCCATAGTTGCCTGACTCCCCGTCGTGTAGATAACTACGATACGGGAG
GGCTTACCATCTGGCCCCAGTGCTGCAATGATACCGCGAGACCCACGCTCACCGGCTCCAGATTTATCAG
CAATAAACCAGCCAGCCGGAAGGGCCGAGCGCAGAAGTGGTCCTGCAACTTTATCCGCCTCCATCCAGTC
TATTAATTGTTGCCGGGAAGCTAGAGTAAGTAGTTCGCCAGTTAATAGTTTGCGCAACGTTGTTGCCATT
GCTACAGGCATCGTGGTGTCACGCTCGTCGTTTGGTATGGCTTCATTCAGCTCCGGTTCCCAACGATCAA
GGCGAGTTACATGATCCCCCATGTTGTGCAAAAAAGCGGTTAGCTCCTTCGGTCCTCCGATCGTTGTCAG
AAGTAAGTTGGCCGCAGTGTTATCACTCATGGTTATGGCAGCACTGCATAATTCTCTTACTGTCATGCCA
TCCGTAAGATGCTTTTCTGTGACTGGTGAGTACTCAACCAAGTCATTCTGAGAATAGTGTATGCGGCGAC
CGAGTTGCTCTTGCCCGGCGTCAATACGGGATAATACCGCGCCACATAGCAGAACTTTAAAAGTGCTCAT
CATTGGAAAACGTTCTTCGGGGCGAAAACTCTCAAGGATCTTACCGCTGTTGAGATCCAGTTCGATGTAA
CCCACTCGTGCACCCAACTGATCTTCAGCATCTTTTACTTTCACCAGCGTTTCTGGGTGAGCAAAAACAG
GAAGGCAAAATGCCGCAAAAAAGGGAATAAGGGCGACACGGAAATGTTGAATACTCATACTCTTCCTTTT
TCAATATTATTGAAGCATTTATCAGGGTTATTGTCTCATGAGCGGATACATATTTGAATGTATTTAGAAA
AATAAACAAATAGGGGTTCCGCGCACATTTCCCCGAAAAGTGCCACCTGACGTCTAAGAAACCATTATTA
TCATGACATTAACCTATAAAAATAGGCGTATCACGAGGCCCTTTCGTCTCGCGCGTTTCGGTGATGACGG
TGAAAACCTCTGACACATGCAGCTCCCGGAGACGGTCACAGCTTGTCTGTAAGCGGATGCCGGGAGCAGA
CAAGCCCGTCAGGGCGCGTCAGCGGGTGTTGGCGGGTGTCGGGGCTGGCTTAACTATGCGGCATCAGAGC
AGATTGTACTGAGAGTGCACCATATGCGGTGTGAAATACCGCACAGATGCGTAAGGAGAAAATACCGCAT
CAGGCGCCATTCGCCATTCAGGCTGCGCAACTGTTGGGAAGGGCGATCGGTGCGGGCCTCTTCGCTATTA
CGCCAGCTGGCGAAAGGGGGATGTGCTGCAAGGCGATTAAGTTGGGTAACGCCAGGGTTTTCCCAGTCAC
GACGTTGTAAAACGACGGCGCAAGGAATGGTGCATGCAAGGAGATGGCGCCCAACAGTCCCCCGGCCACG
GGGCCTGCCACCATACCCACGCCGAAACAAGCGCTCATGAGCCCGAAGTGGCGAGCCCGATCTTCCCCAT
CGGTGATGTCGGCGATATAGGCGCCAGCAACCGCACCTGTGGCGCCGGTGATGCCGGCCACGATGCGTCC
GGCGTAGAGGCGATTAGTCCAATTTGTTAAAGACAGGATATCAGTGGTCCAGGCTCTAGTTTTGACTCAA
CAATATCACCAGCTGAAGCCTATAGAGTACGAGCCATAGATAAAATAAAAGATTTTATTTAGTCTCCAGA
AAAAGGGGGGAATGAAAGACCCCACCTGTAGGTTTGGCAAGCTAGCTTAAGTAACGCCATTTTGCAAGGC
ATGGAAAATACATAACTGAGAATAGAGAAGTTCAGATCAAGGTTAGGAACAGAGAGACAGCAGAATATGG
GCCAAACAGGATATCTGTGGTAAGCAGTTCCTGCCCCGGCTCAGGGCCAAGAACAGATGGTCCCCAGATG
CGGTCCCGCCCTCAGCAGTTTCTAGAGAACCATCAGATGTTTCCAGGGTGCCCCAAGGACCTGAAATGAC
CCTGTGCCTTATTTGAACTAACCAATCAGTTCGCTTCTCGCTTCTGTTCGCGCGCTTCTGCTCCCCGAGC
TCAATAAAAGAGCCCACAACCCCTCACTCGGCGCGCCAGTCCTCCGATAGACTGCGTCGCCCGGGTACCC
GTATTCCCAATAAAGCCTCTTGCTGTTTGCATCCGAATCGTGGACTCGCTGATCCTTGGGAGGGTCTCCT
CAGATTGATTGACTGCCCACCTCGGGGGTCTTTCATTTGGAGGTTCCACCGAGATTTGGAGACCCCTGCC
CAGGGACCACCGACCCCCCCGCCGGGAGGTAAGCTGGCCAGCGGTCGTTTCGTGTCTGTCTCTGTCTTTG
TGCGTGTTTGTGCCGGCATCTAATGTTTGCGCCTGCGTCTGTACTAGTTAGCTAACTAGCTCTGTATCTG
GCGGACCCGTGGTGGAACTGACGAGTTCTGAACACCCGGCCGCAACCCTGGGAGACGTCCCAGGGACTTT
GGGGGCCGTTTTTGTGGCCCGACCTGAGGAAGGGAGTCGATGTGGAATCCGACCCCGTCAGGATATGTGG
TTCTGGTAGGAGACGAGAACCTAAAACAGTTCCCGCCTCCGTCTGAATTTTTGCTTTCGGTTTGGAACCG
AAGCCGCGCGTCTTGTCTGCTGCAGCGCTGCAGCATCGTTCTGTGTTGTCTCTGTCTGACTGTGTTTCTG
TATTTGTCTGAAAATTAGGGCCAGACTGTTACCACTCCCTTAAGTTTGACCTTAGGTCACTGGAAAGATG
TCGAGCGGATCGCTCACAACCAGTCGGTAGATGTCAAGAAGAGACGTTGGGTTACCTTCTGCTCTGCAGA
ATGGCCAACCTTTAACGTCGGATGGCCGCGAGACGGCACCTTTAACCGAGACCTCATCACCCAGGTTAAG
ATCAAGGTCTTTTCACCTGGCCCGCATGGACACCCAGACCAGGTCCCCTACATCGTGACCTGGGAAGCCT
TGGCTTTTGACCCCCCTCCCTGGGTCAAGCCCTTTGTACACCCTAAGCCTCCGCCTCCTCTTCCTCCATC
CGCCCCGTCTCTCCCCCTTGAACCTCCTCGTTCGACCCCGCCTCGATCCTCCCTTTATCCAGCCCTCACT
CCTTCTCTAGGCGCCGGAATT
Features (pLannotate 1.2.2; 23 found; start..end, strand, type, name):
     61..81      +  CDS            FLAG (fragment): FLAG® epitope tag, followed by an enterokinase cleavage site
    784..1068    +  CDS            FPR2 (fragment): FKBP2_CRYNB - Protein inferred from homology: Swiss-Prot protein existence level 3. PPIases accelerate the folding of proteins. It catalyzes the cis-trans isomerization of proline imidic peptide bonds in oligopeptides (By similarity). From Cryptococcus neoformans var. neoformans serotype D (strain B-3501A) (Filobasidiella neoformans).
   1063..1383    +  CDS            FKBP1A: FKB1A_HUMAN - Also known as FKBP1, FKBP12. Experimental evidence at protein level: Swiss-Prot protein existence level 1. Keeps in an inactive conformation TGFBR1, the TGF-beta type I serine/threonine kinase receptor, preventing TGF-beta receptor activation in absence of ligand. Recruits SMAD7 to ACVR1B which prevents the association of SMAD2 and SMAD3 with the activin receptor complex, thereby blocking the activin signal. May modulate the RYR1 calcium channel activity. PPIases accelerate the folding of proteins. It catalyzes the cis-trans isomerization of proline imidic peptide bonds in oligop
   1399..1500    +  CDS            TASL (fragment): TASL_HUMAN - Also known as CXorf21 From Homo sapiens (Human).
   1523..1556    -  misc_feature   MCS (fragment): pBluescript multiple cloning site
   1658..2120    +  misc_feature   IRES: internal ribosome entry site (IRES) of the encephalomyocarditis virus (EMCV)
   2134..2853    +  CDS            EGFP: the original enhanced GFP (Yang et al., 1996) mammalian codon-optimized
   2915..3429    +  LTR            3' LTR: 3' long terminal repeat from murine embryonic stem cell virus
   3591..3607    -  protein_bind   lac operator: The lac repressor binds to the lac operator to inhibit transcription in E. coli. This inhibition can be relieved by adding lactose or isopropyl-β-D-thiogalactopyranoside (IPTG). lac repressor encoded by lacI
   3615..3645    -  promoter       lac promoter: promoter for the E. coli lac operon
   3660..3681    -  protein_bind   CAP binding site: CAP binding activates transcription in the presence of cAMP. E. coli catabolite activator protein
   3694..3786    -  CDS            lacI (fragment): lac repressor; lacI; The lac repressor binds to the lac operator to inhibit transcription in E. coli. This inhibition can be relieved by adding lactose or isopropyl-β-D-thiogalactopyranoside (IPTG).
   3969..4557    -  rep_origin     ori: high-copy-number ColE1/pMB1/pBR322/pUC origin of replication
   4728..5588    -  CDS            AmpR: β-lactamase; bla; confers resistance to ampicillin, carbenicillin, and related antibiotics
   5589..5693    -  promoter       AmpR promoter: bla
   5788..5823    +  CDS            rop (fragment): Rop protein, which maintains plasmids at low copy number; rop
   5925..6024    +  misc_feature   bom (fragment): basis of mobility region from pBR322
   6030..6179    -  CDS            lacZα (fragment): LacZα fragment of β-galactosidase; lacZ fragment
   6179..6380    -  CDS            TcR (fragment): tetracycline efflux protein; tet; confers resistance to tetracycline
   6381..6479    +  CDS            env (fragment): murine leukemia virus gPr80 envelope polyprotein precursor; env; proteolytically cleaved into gp70SU and p15TM subunits
   6521..7037    +  LTR            5' LTR: 5' long terminal repeat from murine embryonic stem cell virus
   7101..7442    +  misc_feature   MESV Ψ: packaging signal of murine embryonic stem cell virus
   7509..7925    +  CDS            gag (truncated): truncated Moloney murine leukemia virus (MMLV) gag gene lacking the start codon
