[The description below was written by a language model from this plasmid's Addgene catalogue record and pLannotate feature annotations shown in this document.]
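Description:
pMSCV-FKBP-TASL(pLxIS) is a gammaretroviral transfer vector built on the pMSCV-IRES-GFP backbone for stable expression of a fusion protein in mammalian cells by retroviral transduction. In bacteria it is maintained through a high-copy ColE1/pUC-type origin and selected with ampicillin via the β-lactamase gene. The annotation also picks up short remnants of lacI, rop, bom, lacZα, TcR and env, which are non-functional cloning leftovers of the backbone. The viral portion consists of murine embryonic stem cell virus 5' and 3' LTRs, the MESV Ψ packaging signal and a truncated gag segment lacking its start codon. Together these allow the genomic RNA to be packaged when gag-pol and envelope functions are supplied in trans. No separate internal promoter is annotated, so expression is presumably driven from the 5' LTR.

The insert, cloned between BglII and NotI sites, encodes residues 266–298 of mouse TASL, the region carrying its pLxIS motif, fused at the N terminus to a 3xFLAG epitope and four tandem FKBP domains. The automated feature table detects only a FLAG fragment and two FKBP-like hits, and it labels the TASL segment by homology to the human protein, whereas the catalogue entry lists the species as mouse. Tandem FKBP modules are commonly used to drive ligand-induced oligomerisation of an attached domain, although the record does not explicitly state that this is their purpose here. Downstream, an EMCV IRES directs translation of EGFP from the same transcript, so transduced cells can be identified or sorted by fluorescence. The associated work concerns pLxIS-containing domains as regulators of interferon responses and metabolism, which fits use of this construct to test the signalling capacity of the isolated TASL motif.
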