Addgene plasmid #221261: pMSCV-FKBP-TASL(pLxIS)
Purpose: Expression of TASL pLxIS (266-298) in mammalian cells by retroviral transduction
Depositing lab: Jonathan Kagan. Depositing organization: Boston Children's Hospital. Publication: pLxIS-containing domains are biochemically flexible regulators of interferons and metabolism. Landau LM, Chaudhary N, Tien YC, Rogozinska M, Joshi S, Yao C, Crowley J, Hullahalli K, Campbell IW, Waldor MK, Haigis M, Kagan JC. Mol Cell. 2024 Jul 11;84(13):2436-2454.e10. doi: 10.1016/j.molcel.2024.05.030. Epub 2024 Jun 25. PubMed 38925114.
Backbone
  Vector backbone: pMSCV-IRES-GFP
  Vector type: Retroviral
Growth in bacteria
  Bacterial resistance: Ampicillin, 100 μg/mL
  Growth temperature: 37°C
  Growth strain: NEB Stable
  Copy number: High Copy
Gene/Insert
  Gene/Insert name: TASL pLxIS (266-298)
  Species: M. musculus (mouse)
  Entrez Gene: Tasl (a.k.a. 5430427O19Rik)
  Tag / fusion protein: 3xFLAG-4xFKBP (N terminal on insert)
  Cloning method: Restriction Enzyme; 5′ cloning site BglII (not destroyed); 3′ cloning site NotI (not destroyed)
Terms and licenses: Academic/Nonprofit Terms; Industry Terms: Not Available to Industry
How to cite: pMSCV-FKBP-TASL(pLxIS) was a gift from Jonathan Kagan (Addgene plasmid # 221261 ; http://n2t.net/addgene:221261 ; RRID:Addgene_221261)
